Addgene plasmid #183135: 1056H
Purpose: Plasmid supports expression of 2 gRNAs targeting D.suzukii sxl, and 1 gRNA targeting D.suzukii bTub,Opie-mVenus tagged, and can be integrated with pBac.
Depositing lab: Omar Akbari. Depositing organization: University of California, San Diego (UCSD). Publication: Precision Guided Sterile Males Suppress Populations of an Invasive Crop Pest. Kandul NP, Liu J, Buchman A, Shriner IC, Corder RM, Warsinger-Pepe N, Yang T, Yadav AK, Scott MJ, Marshall JM, Akbari OS. GEN Biotechnology (2022) 1:4, 372-385 10.1089/genbio.2022.0019.
Backbone
  Vector backbone: pBac
  Total vector size (bp): 10983
  Vector type: Insect Expression, CRISPR
Growth in bacteria
  Bacterial resistance: Ampicillin, 100 μg/mL
  Growth temperature: 37°C
  Growth strain: DH5alpha
  Copy number: High Copy
Gene/Insert
  Gene/Insert name: U6.3-gRNAs[sxl, bTub]
  gRNA/shRNA sequence: GATTGTCAACTACTTGCCCC GGCGGCAGCGGCGGGAATGG tggcggtaccggctccggaa
  Species: D. melanogaster (fly); D.suzukii
Terms and licenses: Academic/Nonprofit Terms; Industry Terms: Not Available to Industry
How to cite: 1056H was a gift from Omar Akbari (Addgene plasmid # 183135 ; http://n2t.net/addgene:183135 ; RRID:Addgene_183135)
