[The description below was written by a language model from this plasmid's Addgene catalogue record and pLannotate feature annotations shown in this document.]
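Description:
1056H is a piggyBac (pBac) transformation plasmid for insect germline integration and CRISPR guide RNA expression, built to deliver three Streptococcus pyogenes Cas9 guide RNAs in the invasive fruit pest Drosophila suzukii. It is maintained in E. coli through a high-copy ColE1/pUC-type origin and selected with ampicillin via the β-lactamase gene. Remnants of pUC cloning-vector sequence (lac promoter/operator, lacZα, lacI, rop and bom fragments) are also annotated. The feature table does not label the piggyBac terminal repeats. However, fragments of the AcMNPV FP25 and LEF-9 genes flank the bacterial backbone. This is consistent with the baculoviral genomic context from which piggyBac was originally cloned. The sequenced record is about 11 kb, close to the listed size.

The payload consists of three independent cassettes, each pairing a Drosophila U6-3 RNA polymerase III promoter with a 20-nt spacer position and the standard gRNA scaffold. According to the record, two guides target sex lethal (sxl) and one targets β-tubulin (bTub) of D. suzukii. The table does not indicate which cassette carries which guide. A transformation marker sits between the second and third cassettes. It consists of the baculoviral OpIE-2 immediate-early promoter driving mVenus, followed by an SV40 polyadenylation signal, and gives constitutive yellow fluorescence for identifying transgenic insects.

The plasmid encodes no Cas9, so the resulting gRNA line is evidently meant to be combined with a separate Cas9 source. The associated publication concerns precision guided sterile males for population suppression. In that context, simultaneous disruption of sxl, a female development gene, and bTub, a male fertility gene, is intended to yield sterile male progeny.
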