Features (pLannotate 1.2.2; 25 found; start..end, strand, type, name):
   1060..1479    +  promoter       dU6-3 promoter: RNA polymerase III promoter for Drosophila U6-3 snRNA (Port et al., 2014)
   1500..1575    +  misc_RNA       gRNA scaffold: guide RNA scaffold for the Streptococcus pyogenes CRISPR/Cas9 system
   2507..2647    +  CDS            FP (fragment): FP25_NPVAC - Experimental evidence at protein level: Swiss-Prot protein existence level 1. From Autographa californica nuclear polyhedrosis virus (AcMNPV).
   2640..2678    -  misc_feature   MCS (fragment): pUC18/19 multiple cloning site
   2709..2731    -  protein_bind   lac operator (fragment): The lac repressor binds to the lac operator to inhibit transcription in E. coli. This inhibition can be relieved by adding lactose or isopropyl-β-D-thiogalactopyranoside (IPTG). lac repressor encoded by lacI
   2735..2765    -  promoter       lac promoter: promoter for the E. coli lac operon
   2780..2801    -  protein_bind   CAP binding site: CAP binding activates transcription in the presence of cAMP. E. coli catabolite activator protein
   2814..2906    -  CDS            lacI (fragment): lac repressor; lacI; The lac repressor binds to the lac operator to inhibit transcription in E. coli. This inhibition can be relieved by adding lactose or isopropyl-β-D-thiogalactopyranoside (IPTG).
   3089..3677    -  rep_origin     ori: high-copy-number ColE1/pMB1/pBR322/pUC origin of replication
   3848..4708    -  CDS            AmpR: β-lactamase; bla; confers resistance to ampicillin, carbenicillin, and related antibiotics
   4709..4813    -  promoter       AmpR promoter: bla
   4908..4943    +  CDS            rop (fragment): Rop protein, which maintains plasmids at low copy number; rop
   5045..5144    +  misc_feature   bom (fragment): basis of mobility region from pBR322
   5150..5304    -  CDS            lacZα (fragment): LacZα fragment of β-galactosidase; lacZ fragment
   5308..5775    -  CDS            LEF-9 (fragment): LEF9_NPVAC - Experimental evidence at protein level: Swiss-Prot protein existence level 1. Component of the viral DNA-dependent RNA polymerase which is composed of four equimolar subunits of LEF-4, LEF-8, LEF-9, and p47. Plays an essential role in late and very late gene expression. From Autographa californica nuclear polyhedrosis virus (AcMNPV).
   5802..6005    +  CDS            FP (fragment): FP25_NPVAC - Experimental evidence at protein level: Swiss-Prot protein existence level 1. From Autographa californica nuclear polyhedrosis virus (AcMNPV).
   8065..8484    +  promoter       dU6-3 promoter: RNA polymerase III promoter for Drosophila U6-3 snRNA (Port et al., 2014)
   8505..8580    +  misc_RNA       gRNA scaffold: guide RNA scaffold for the Streptococcus pyogenes CRISPR/Cas9 system
   8823..9283    +  promoter       OpIE-2 promoter (fragment): immediate-early gene 2 from the Orgyia pseudotsugata multicapsid nucleopolyhedrovirus; strong constitutive baculovirus promoter for insect cell expression
   9297..9362    +  CDS            IE2 (fragment): VIE2_NPVOP - Protein inferred from homology: Swiss-Prot protein existence level 3. RING-finger E3 ubiquitin ligase that plays an important regulatory role during the initial stages of infection. Migrates to specific nuclear foci early in infection supposely to prepare the sites for viral replication by targeting and ubiquitinating host proteins. From Orgyia pseudotsugata multicapsid polyhedrosis virus (OpMNPV).
   9369..10088   +  CDS            mVenus: Venus YFP with monomerizing A206K mutation (Nagai et al., 2002; Kremers et al., 2006) mammalian codon-optimized
  10101..10184   +  CDS            large T antigen (fragment): large T antigen from SV40 (simian virus 40)
  10207..10328   +  polyA_signal   SV40 poly(A) signal: SV40 polyadenylation signal
  10342..10761   +  promoter       dU6-3 promoter: RNA polymerase III promoter for Drosophila U6-3 snRNA (Port et al., 2014)
  10782..10857   +  misc_RNA       gRNA scaffold: guide RNA scaffold for the Streptococcus pyogenes CRISPR/Cas9 system
>Addgene plasmid #183135 | 1056H | addgene full sequence | sequence record 362097 | Addgene NGS Result
TTTTCCGTTGACGTACATACATCTGACGTGTGTTTATTTAGACATAATAGTTATGTTTTCACATCTTTTT
AATGTTCGCTTAATGCGTATGCATCTCGAGCCTATCTATGCAAATCTCAGTGTGGGATGTAAGCCAAGTT
GAGTACTTTTTCTTGAAATGATTAAAATTTCTTTTGCAATATGTCTATTTGCGGGACAATCTATAACAAA
AAGTTTCGCTTTGTTTTTTTAAAACATCCTCATAAGCATCTGAAACAGCTATTGAAGCTCTAAATCTGTC
AAATATTGCCTGCTGTTTCTCACGCTTTTTCTCTCCAGAACTCCAAGTCTCAAACAATTCTGAATTGGCC
AACCTGAGGTTGTGACCTAAAAATGTATATTTTAGTGTTAGTTTTTATTGTTAATTTGTACACGTAAAGC
GGCAATTAAAAGCACTCAACACAAACAAATCCAACTTGTGACGACCACAAACATATAGTACGAACCGCTC
TCTTTCGATGCCATGACAACTTGTTTGATATAAACTTAGATTGGTGCTTTATTTTTAATAATTTTAAACG
GACTCTTTTTTCCGCAGAGTAGCTTTCGTGCACCCGTGATACCGAACAGCTGTTTTAACAGCCTATATAT
TTTAACAGATCGTGACTCAGATAAAATTTCTGTTACGTAACATTGAAGTTTGATTTTAATATTAACGACT
TTCAAAAAATGGATTTTTGCCCACAAAACGTGATCAGCCAGCCTAAAGTGCACTCGCTGCAAATAGGACC
GCACGCGTAATGTATTTTAGTATTTTCTACGAGTTAAATTAATTTTTGTATTTGACGTTTCGGGATGTTT
TTAAAAAAGGTAGTTGTTGTTGCGGCAGTACCCAGTAGCCTTCCAGCGGCTCGAAACTGAACATTTGATC
TCATCCTGAAAAGAAATATTGCTATGCTCATTTCTAAGAAAATGACCAACCTCCATCTTGTGTCCTGCTT
GGCAAGACTTTGCACCTGTTGCACCAAAAGTACATTATTTTCACTACGCTTGCTTGAATAGAATTCTCAT
CGGCGCGCCTTTTTGCTCACCTGTGATTGCTCCTACTCAAATACAAAAACATCAAATTTTCTGTCAATAA
AGCATATTTATTTATATTTATTTTACAGGAAAGAATTCCTTTTAAAGTGTATTTTAACCTATAATGAAAA
ACGATTAAAAAAAATACATAAAATAATTCGAAAATTTTTGAATAGCCCAGGTTGATAAAAATTCATTTCA
TACGTTTTATAACTTATGCCCCTAAGTATTTTTTGACCATAGTGTTTCAATTCTACATTAATTTTACAGA
GTAGAATGAAACGCCACCTACTCAGCCAAGAGGCGAAAAGGTTAGCTCGCCAAGCAGAGAGGGCGCCAGT
GCTCACTACTTTTTATAATTCTCAACTTCTTTTTCCAGACTCAGTTCGTATATATAGACCTATTTTCAAT
TTAACGTCGTGGCGGTACCGGCTCCGGAAGTTTTAGAGCTAGAAATAGCAAGTTAAAATAAGGCTAGTCC
GTTATCAACTTGAAAAAGTGGCACCGAGTCGGTGCTTTTTTGCCTACCTGGAGCCTGAGAGTTGTTCAAT
AAAATAAAAATGTTTCGTTTTTTTGCTTTCGCCAGTATTTATTATTTTTCATCAATATGTATTCAATTTG
GTATGTATTTAGTAATTGTAATATATAGACAATGGTTTTCCGTTGACGTACATACATCTGACGTGTGTTT
ATTTAGACATAATAGTTATGTTTTCACATCTTTTTAATGTTCGCTTAATGCGTATGCATCCTAGGCCGGC
CGATCTCGGATCTGACAATGTTCAGTGCAGAGACTCGGCTACGCCTCGTGGACTTTGAAGTTGACCAACA
ATGTTTATTCTTACCTCTAATAGTCCTCTGTGGCAAGGTCAAGATTCTGTTAGAAGCCAATGAAGAACCT
GGTTGTTCAATAACATTTTGTTCGTCTAATATTTCACTACCGCTTGACGTTGGCTGCACTTCATGTACCT
CATCTATAAACGCTTCTTCTGTATCGCTCTGGACGTCATCTTCACTTACGTGATCTGATATTTCACTGTC
AGAATCCTCACCAACAAGCTCGTCATCGCTTTGCAGAAGAGCAGAGAGGATATGCTCATCGTCTAAAGAA
CTACCCATTTTATTATATATTAGTCACGATATCTATAACAAGAAAATATATATATAATAAGTTATCACGT
AAGTAGAACATGAAATAACAATATAATTATCGTATGAGTTAAATCTTAAAAGTCACGTAAAAGATAATCA
TGCGTCATTTTGACTCACGCGGTCGTTATAGTTCAAAATCAGTGACACTTACCGCATTGACAAGCACGCC
TCACGGGAGCTCCAAGCGGCGACTGAGATGTCCTAAATGCACAGCGACGGATTCGCGCTATTTAGAAAGA
GAGAGCAATATTTCAAGAATGCATGCGTCAATTTTACGCAGACTATCTTTCTAGGGTTAAAAAAGATTTG
CGCTTTACTCGACCTAAACTTTAAACACGTCATAGAATCTTCGTTTGACAAAAACCACATTGTGGCCAAG
CTGTGTGACGCGACGCGCGCTAAAGAATGGCAAACCAAGTCGCGCGAGCGTCGACTCTAGAGGATCCCCG
GGTACCGAGCTCGAATTCGTAATCATGTCATAGCTGTTTCCTGTGTGAAATTGTTATCCGCTCACAATTC
CACACAACATACGAGCCGGAAGCATAAAGTGTAAAGCCTGGGGTGCCTAATGAGTGAGCTAACTCACATT
AATTGCGTTGCGCTCACTGCCCGCTTTCCAGTCGGGAAACCTGTCGTGCCAGCTGCATTAATGAATCGGC
CAACGCGCGGGGAGAGGCGGTTTGCGTATTGGGCGCTCTTCCGCTTCCTCGCTCACTGACTCGCTGCGCT
CGGTCGTTCGGCTGCGGCGAGCGGTATCAGCTCACTCAAAGGCGGTAATACGGTTATCCACAGAATCAGG
GGATAACGCAGGAAAGAACATGTGAGCAAAAGGCCAGCAAAAGGCCAGGAACCGTAAAAAGGCCGCGTTG
CTGGCGTTTTTCCATAGGCTCCGCCCCCCTGACGAGCATCACAAAAATCGACGCTCAAGTCAGAGGTGGC
GAAACCCGACAGGACTATAAAGATACCAGGCGTTTCCCCCTGGAAGCTCCCTCGTGCGCTCTCCTGTTCC
GACCCTGCCGCTTACCGGATACCTGTCCGCCTTTCTCCCTTCGGGAAGCGTGGCGCTTTCTCATAGCTCA
CGCTGTAGGTATCTCAGTTCGGTGTAGGTCGTTCGCTCCAAGCTGGGCTGTGTGCACGAACCCCCCGTTC
AGCCCGACCGCTGCGCCTTATCCGGTAACTATCGTCTTGAGTCCAACCCGGTAAGACACGACTTATCGCC
ACTGGCAGCAGCCACTGGTAACAGGATTAGCAGAGCGAGGTATGTAGGCGGTGCTACAGAGTTCTTGAAG
TGGTGGCCTAACTACGGCTACACTAGAAGAACAGTATTTGGTATCTGCGCTCTGCTGAAGCCAGTTACCT
TCGGAAAAAGAGTTGGTAGCTCTTGATCCGGCAAACAAACCACCGCTGGTAGCGGTGGTTTTTTTGTTTG
CAAGCAGCAGATTACGCGCAGAAAAAAAGGATCTCAAGAAGATCCTTTGATCTTTTCTACGGGGTCTGAC
GCTCAGTGGAACGAAAACTCACGTTAAGGGATTTTGGTCATGAGATTATCAAAAAGGATCTTCACCTAGA
TCCTTTTAAATTAAAAATGAAGTTTTAAATCAATCTAAAGTATATATGAGTAAACTTGGTCTGACAGTTA
CCAATGCTTAATCAGTGAGGCACCTATCTCAGCGATCTGTCTATTTCGTTCATCCATAGTTGCCTGACTC
CCCGTCGTGTAGATAACTACGATACGGGAGGGCTTACCATCTGGCCCCAGTGCTGCAATGATACCGCGAG
ACCCACGCTCACCGGCTCCAGATTTATCAGCAATAAACCAGCCAGCCGGAAGGGCCGAGCGCAGAAGTGG
TCCTGCAACTTTATCCGCCTCCATCCAGTCTATTAATTGTTGCCGGGAAGCTAGAGTAAGTAGTTCGCCA
GTTAATAGTTTGCGCAACGTTGTTGCCATTGCTACAGGCATCGTGGTGTCACGCTCGTCGTTTGGTATGG
CTTCATTCAGCTCCGGTTCCCAACGATCAAGGCGAGTTACATGATCCCCCATGTTGTGCAAAAAAGCGGT
TAGCTCCTTCGGTCCTCCGATCGTTGTCAGAAGTAAGTTGGCCGCAGTGTTATCACTCATGGTTATGGCA
GCACTGCATAATTCTCTTACTGTCATGCCATCCGTAAGATGCTTTTCTGTGACTGGTGAGTACTCAACCA
AGTCATTCTGAGAATAGTGTATGCGGCGACCGAGTTGCTCTTGCCCGGCGTCAATACGGGATAATACCGC
GCCACATAGCAGAACTTTAAAAGTGCTCATCATTGGAAAACGTTCTTCGGGGCGAAAACTCTCAAGGATC
TTACCGCTGTTGAGATCCAGTTCGATGTAACCCACTCGTGCACCCAACTGATCTTCAGCATCTTTTACTT
TCACCAGCGTTTCTGGGTGAGCAAAAACAGGAAGGCAAAATGCCGCAAAAAAGGGAATAAGGGCGACACG
GAAATGTTGAATACTCATACTCTTCCTTTTTCAATATTATTGAAGCATTTATCAGGGTTATTGTCTCATG
AGCGGATACATATTTGAATGTATTTAGAAAAATAAACAAATAGGGGTTCCGCGCACATTTCCCCGAAAAG
TGCCACCTGACGTCTAAGAAACCATTATTATCATGACATTAACCTATAAAAATAGGCGTATCACGAGGCC
CTTTCGTCTCGCGCGTTTCGGTGATGACGGTGAAAACCTCTGACACATGCAGCTCCCGGAGACGGTCACA
GCTTGTCTGTAAGCGGATGCCGGGAGCAGACAAGCCCGTCAGGGCGCGTCAGCGGGTGTTGGCGGGTGTC
GGGGCTGGCTTAACTATGCGGCATCAGAGCAGATTGTACTGAGAGTGCACCATATGCGGTGTGAAATACC
GCACAGATGCGTAAGGAGAAAATACCGCATCAGGCGCCATTCGCCATTCAGGCTGCGCAACTGTTGGGAA
GGGCGATCGGTGCGGGCCTCTTCGCTATTACGCCAGCTGGCGAAAGGGGGATGTGCTGCAAGGCGATTAA
GTTGGGTAACGCCAGGGTTTTCCCAGTCACGACGTTGTAAAACGACGGCCAGTGCCAAGCTTTGTTTAAA
AATATAACAAAATTGTGATCCCACAAAATGAAGTGGGGCAAAATCAAATAATTAATAGTGTCCGTAAACT
TGTTGGTCTTCAACTTTTTGAGGAACACGTTGGACGGCAAATCCGTGACTATAACACAAGTTGATTTAAT
AATTTTAGCCAACACGTCGGGCTGCGTGTTTTTTGCCGACGCGTCTGTGTACACGTTGATTAACTGGTCG
ATTAAACTGTTGAAATAATTTAATTTTTGGTTCTTCTTTAAATCTGTGATGAAATTTTTTAAAATAACTT
TAAATTCTTCATTGGTAAAAAATGCCACGTTTTGCAACTTGTGAGGGTCTAATATGAGGTCAAACTCAGT
AGGAGTTTTATCCAAAAAAGAAAACATGATTACGTCTGTACACGAACGCGTATTAACGCAGAGTGCAAAG
TATAAGAGGGTTAAAAAATATATTTTACGCACCATATACGCATCGGGTTGATATCGTTAATATGGATCAA
TTTGAACAGTTGATTAACGTGTCTCTGCTCAAGTCTTTGATCAAAACGCAAATCGACGAAAATGTGTCGG
ACAATATCAAGTCGATGAGCGAAAAACTAAAAAGGCTAGAATACGACAATCTCACAGACAGCGTTGAGAT
ATACGGTATTCACGACAGCAGGCTGAATAATAAAAAAATTAGAAACTATTATTTAACCCTAGAAAGATAA
TCATATTGTGACGTACGTTAAAGATAATCATGCGTAAAATTGACGCATGTGTTTTATCGGTCTGTATATC
GAGGTTTATTTATTAATTTGAATAGATATTAAGTTTTATTATATTTACACTTACATACTAATAATAAATT
CAACAAACAATTTATTTATGTTTATTTATTTATTAAAAAAAAACAAAAACTCAAAATTTCTTCTATAAAG
TAACAAAACTTTTAAACATTCTCTCTTTTACAAAAATAAACTTATTTTGTACTTTAAAAACAGTCATGTT
GTATTATAAAATAAGTAATTAGCTTAACTTATACATAATAGAAACAAATTATACTTATTAGTCAGTCAGA
AACAACTTTGGCACATATCAATATTATGCTCTCGACAAATAACTTTTTTGCATTTTTTGCACGATGCATT
TGCCTTTCGCCTTATTTTAGAGGGGCAGTAAGTACAGTAAGTACGTTTTTTCATTACTGGCTCTTCAGTA
CTGTCATCTGATGTACCAGGCACTTCATTTGGCAAAATATTAGAGATATTATCGCGCAAATATCTCTTCA
AAGTAGGAGCTTCTAAACGCTTACGCATAAACGATGACGTCAGGCTCATGTAAAGGTTTCTCATAAATTT
TTTGCGACTTTGAACCTTTTCTCCCTTGCTACTGACATTATGGCTGTATATAATAAAAGAATTTATGCAG
GCAATGTTTATCATTCCGTACAATAATGCCATAGGCCACCTATTCGTCTTCCTACTGCAGGTCATCACAG
AACACATTTGGTCTAGCGTGTCCACTCCGCCTTTAGTTTGATTATAATACATAACCATTTGCGGTTTACC
GGTACTTTCGTTGATAGAAGCATCCTCATCACAAGATGATAATAAGTATACCATCTTAGCTGGCTTCGGT
TTATATGAGACGAGAGTAAGGGGTCCGTCAAAACAAAACATCGATGTTCCCACTGGCCTGGAGCGACTGT
TTTTCAGTACTTCCGGTATCTCGCGTTTGTTTGATCGCACGGTTCCCACAATGGTTAATTCGAGCTCGCC
CGGGGTTTAAACACCCGTACTTTAAGTTATCCTGATTTGGAAAAAAATTTTAACATTTGAAGTTTTTATT
GTTTAGAAAATTCAATGGAGTCGCCCCACATATGGGACAGGGTTGGCTTTATCTGGTGCCTGTCAGTGTG
TTTAATACTTTTCCATCTATTACTGTCAAGTATAAACTAAAGTTTATATAGACCGTTTTCCCATTTTCAT
AAACAAATTTGGAAGACTGCAAAATCTTATTTTGCTTCTCCAAGTTTGTATGCTCCTTTATTAAGCATTC
CTTTGTTTCCTTTATGAATTTCAACTTTAGAGACCTGCAGAACCTGATAGATTGTGGAAATCAATTGTTC
CATAGTATATTTCCGCTAGAATCAATCATTCGTAAAGGAGTTTCTGCTGTGGCGAATATACTGCCATCGA
CATCACACTTCTGTGGACCTGCAAATCCCTGTTTGTAGTTCGAATGACCTGAGCTTCCATCGTATCCATA
ACTAAGTAGAAGTTCGGCGATTAAAAATGTTGTCCCTTGATCTTTCCTTATTTTCTAAACAACTTTTTTT
TGTAAAGTTAAAATCCGGCCAGCTGTGTGGTTAAGCAAACTTAGCAAAGGCACTTCTGCTTTTGTGTCAT
TCGTTCTTTTTGTTTGCAACTTCGTAGTACGAGGAAAAAGGTTGTTTTTCGTTTGATCTCTAATTGAGAT
ATTTTGTTGCTTGGTTAAATTTTGATCTTAAAGAACAGCTAGTGCGTCGTTAAATAGTATTTTCTCCAAT
TTCGCGAGGGGCTGACTTATTAAGGTGTGCATGCTCTTGGCTTTTTCAGGGCAGATAGCAAACAGTTTTA
TAATACATGCCAGATCTGATTTACTGCCCTTACGCGCAGCCGCACTAGCTGAATTTATTAATAATTTAAT
ATTTCCAGCCGTGGATTTGATCAAATTTTAAGCTGCTCTTCTCTGAGCCCTTGCTCTCGACAACAAATAA
GGCAATGCGGCCGCTTTTTGCTCACCTGTGATTGCTCCTACTCAAATACAAAAACATCAAATTTTCTGTC
AATAAAGCATATTTATTTATATTTATTTTACAGGAAAGAATTCCTTTTAAAGTGTATTTTAACCTATAAT
GAAAAACGATTAAAAAAAATACATAAAATAATTCGAAAATTTTTGAATAGCCCAGGTTGATAAAAATTCA
TTTCATACGTTTTATAACTTATGCCCCTAAGTATTTTTTGACCATAGTGTTTCAATTCTACATTAATTTT
ACAGAGTAGAATGAAACGCCACCTACTCAGCCAAGAGGCGAAAAGGTTAGCTCGCCAAGCAGAGAGGGCG
CCAGTGCTCACTACTTTTTATAATTCTCAACTTCTTTTTCCAGACTCAGTTCGTATATATAGACCTATTT
TCAATTTAACGTCGGATTGTCAACTACTTGCCCCGTTTTAGAGCTAGAAATAGCAAGTTAAAATAAGGCT
AGTCCGTTATCAACTTGAAAAAGTGGCACCGAGTCGGTGCTTTTTTGCCTACCTGGAGCCTGAGAGTTGT
TCAATAAAATAAAAATGTTTCGTTTTTTTGCTTTCGCCAGTATTTATTATTTTTCATCAATATGTATTCA
ATTTGGTATGTATTTAGTAATTGTAATATATAGACAATGGTTTTCCGTTGACGTACATACATCTGACGTG
TGTTTATTTAGACATAATAGTTATGTTTTCACATCTTTTTAATGTTCGCTTAATGCGTATGCATTAATTA
ACATACTCGGTGGCCTCCCCACCACCAACTTTTTTGCACTGCAAAAAAACACGCTTTTGCACGCGGGCCC
ATACATAGTACAAACTCTACGTTTCGTAGACTATTTTACATAAATAGTCTACACCGTTGTATACGCTCCA
AATACACTACCACACATTGAACCTTTTTGCAGTGCAAAAAAGTACGTGTCGGCAGTCACGTAGGCCGGCC
TTATCGGGTCGCGTCCTGTCACGTACGAATCACATTATCGGACCGGACGAGTGTTGTCTTATCGTGACAG
GACGCCAGCTTCCTGTGTTGCTAACCGCAGCCGGACGCAACTCCTTATCGGAACAGGACGCGCCTCCATA
TCAGCCGCGCGTTATCTCATGCGCGTGACCGGACACGAGGCGCCCGTCCCGCTTATCGCGCCTATAAATA
CAGCCCGCAACGATCTGGTAAACACAGTTGAACAGCATCTGTTACAGCGACACAACATGAGCCGGTCCAA
CAACGCCAACGCGCCCACGCCATCCAACCGCCGCCGCAACCTGTCTCTGGTGGCTAGCATGGTGAGCAAG
GGCGAGGAGCTGTTCACCGGGGTGGTGCCCATCCTGGTCGAGCTGGACGGCGACGTAAACGGCCACAAGT
TCAGCGTGTCCGGCGAGGGCGAGGGCGATGCCACCTACGGCAAGCTGACCCTGAAGCTGATCTGCACCAC
CGGCAAGCTGCCCGTGCCCTGGCCCACCCTCGTGACCACCCTGGGCTACGGCCTGCAGTGCTTCGCCCGC
TACCCCGACCACATGAAGCAGCACGACTTCTTCAAGTCCGCCATGCCCGAAGGCTACGTCCAGGAGCGCA
CCATCTTCTTCAAGGACGACGGCAACTACAAGACCCGCGCCGAGGTGAAGTTCGAGGGCGACACCCTGGT
GAACCGCATCGAGCTGAAGGGCATCGACTTCAAGGAGGACGGCAACATCCTGGGGCACAAGCTGGAGTAC
AACTACAACAGCCACAACGTCTATATCACCGCCGACAAGCAGAAGAACGGCATCAAGGCCAACTTCAAGA
TCCGCCACAACATCGAGGACGGCGGCGTGCAGCTCGCCGACCACTACCAGCAGAACACCCCCATCGGCGA
CGGCCCCGTGCTGCTGCCCGACAACCACTACCTGAGCTACCAGTCCAAGCTGAGCAAAGACCCCAACGAG
AAGCGCGATCACATGGTCCTGCTGGAGTTCGTGACCGCCGCCGGGATCACTCTCGGCATGGACGAGCTGT
ACAAGTAAGCGCTGACTCTAGATCATAATCAGCCATACCACATTTGTAGAGGTTTTACTTGCTTTAAAAA
ACCTCCCACACCTCCCCCTGAACCTGAAACATAAAATGAATGCAATTGTTGTTGTTAACTTGTTTATTGC
AGCTTATAATGGTTACAAATAAAGCAATAGCATCACAAATTTCACAAATAAAGCATTTTTTTCACTGCAT
TCTAGTTGTGGTTTGTCCAAACTCATCAATGTATCTTAAAGCTTCCTTAAGTTTTTGCTCACCTGTGATT
GCTCCTACTCAAATACAAAAACATCAAATTTTCTGTCAATAAAGCATATTTATTTATATTTATTTTACAG
GAAAGAATTCCTTTTAAAGTGTATTTTAACCTATAATGAAAAACGATTAAAAAAAATACATAAAATAATT
CGAAAATTTTTGAATAGCCCAGGTTGATAAAAATTCATTTCATACGTTTTATAACTTATGCCCCTAAGTA
TTTTTTGACCATAGTGTTTCAATTCTACATTAATTTTACAGAGTAGAATGAAACGCCACCTACTCAGCCA
AGAGGCGAAAAGGTTAGCTCGCCAAGCAGAGAGGGCGCCAGTGCTCACTACTTTTTATAATTCTCAACTT
CTTTTTCCAGACTCAGTTCGTATATATAGACCTATTTTCAATTTAACGTCGGGCGGCAGCGGCGGGAATG
GGTTTTAGAGCTAGAAATAGCAAGTTAAAATAAGGCTAGTCCGTTATCAACTTGAAAAAGTGGCACCGAG
TCGGTGCTTTTTTGCCTACCTGGAGCCTGAGAGTTGTTCAATAAAATAAAAATGTTTCGTTTTTTTGCTT
TCGCCAGTATTTATTATTTTTCATCAATATGTATTCAATTTGGTATGTATTTAGTAATTGTAATATATAG
ACAATGG
